>Addgene plasmid #219576 | pLVX-CAG-Fhl2-HA-P2A-mitomeGFP | addgene full sequence | sequence record 455032 | Addgene NGS Result
TTGAGATCCTTTTTTTCTGCGCGTAATCTGCTGCTTGCAAACAAAAAAACCACCGCTACCAGCGGTGGTT
TGTTTGCCGGATCAAGAGCTACCAACTCTTTTTCCGAAGGTAACTGGCTTCAGCAGAGCGCAGATACCAA
ATACTGTTCTTCTAGTGTAGCCGTAGTTAGGCCACCACTTCAAGAACTCTGTAGCACCGCCTACATACCT
CGCTCTGCTAATCCTGTTACCAGTGGCTGCTGCCAGTGGCGATAAGTCGTGTCTTACCGGGTTGGACTCA
AGACGATAGTTACCGGATAAGGCGCAGCGGTCGGGCTGAACGGGGGGTTCGTGCACACAGCCCAGCTTGG
AGCGAACGACCTACACCGAACTGAGATACCTACAGCGTGAGCTATGAGAAAGCGCCACGCTTCCCGAAGG
GAGAAAGGCGGACAGGTATCCGGTAAGCGGCAGGGTCGGAACAGGAGAGCGCACGAGGGAGCTTCCAGGG
GGAAACGCCTGGTATCTTTATAGTCCTGTCGGGTTTCGCCACCTCTGACTTGAGCGTCGATTTTTGTGAT
GCTCGTCAGGGGGGCGGAGCCTATGGAAAAACGCCAGCAACGCGGCCTTTTTACGGTTCCTGGCCTTTTG
CTGGCCTTTTGCTCACATGTTCTTTCCTGCGTTATCCCCTGATTCTGTGGATAACCGTATTACCGCCTTT
GAGTGAGCTGATACCGCTCGCCGCAGCCGAACGACCGAGCGCAGCGAGTCAGTGAGCGAGGAAGCGGAAG
AGCGCCCAATACGCAAACCGCCTCTCCCCGCGCGTTGGCCGATTCATTAATGCAGCTGGCACGACAGGTT
TCCCGACTGGAAAGCGGGCAGTGAGCGCAACGCAATTAATGTGAGTTAGCTCACTCATTAGGCACCCCAG
GCTTTACACTTTATGCTTCCGGCTCGTATGTTGTGTGGAATTGTGAGCGGATAACAATTTCACACAGGAA
ACAGCTATGACCATGATTACGCCAAGCTCTAGCTAGAGGTCGACGGTAAACGCTAGCAATGTCAAGGCCT
CTCACTCTCTGATATTCATTTCTTTGCAAGTTATAAATACTGAATAATAAGATGACATGAACTACTACTG
CTAGAGATTTTCCACACTGACTAAAAGGGTCTGAGGGATCTCTAGTTACCAGAGTCACACAACAGACGGG
CACACACTACTTGAAGCACTCAAGGCAAGCTTTATTGAGGCTTAAGCAGTGGGTTCCCTAGTTAGCCAGA
GAGCTCCCAGGCTCAGATCTGGTCTAACCAGAGAGACCCAGTACAGGCAAAAAGCAGCTGCTTATATGCA
GGATCTGAGGGCTCGCCACTCCCCAGTCCCGCCCAGGCCACGCCTCCCTGGAAAGTCCCCAGCGGAAAGT
CCCTTGTAGCAAGCTCGATATCAGCAGTTCTTGAAGTACTCCGGATGCAGCTCTCGGGCCACGTGATGAA
ATGCTAGGCGGCTGTCAAACCTCCACTCTAACACTTCTCTCTCCGGGTCATCCATCCCATGCAGGCTCAC
AGGGTGTAACAAGCTGGTGTTCTCTCCTTTATTGGCCTCTTCTACCTTATCTGGCTCAACTGGTACTAGC
TTGTAGCACCATCCAAAGGTCAGTGGATATCTGACCCCTGGCCCTGGTGTGTAGTTCTGCTAATCAGGGA
AGTAGCCTTGTGTGTGGTAGATCCACAGATCAAGGATATCTTGTCTTCGTTGGGAGTGAATTAGCCCTTC
CAGTCCCCTCTTTTCTTTTAAAAAGTGGCTAAGATCTACAGCTGCCTTGTAAGTCATTGGTCTTAAAGGT
ACCTGAGGTGTGACTGGAAAACCCACCTCCTCCTCCTCTTGTGCTTCTAGCCAGGCACAATCAGCATTGG
TAGCTGCTGTATTGCTACTTGTGATTGCTCCATGTTTTTCTAGGTCTCGACTGCAGAATTAATTCCAGGC
GGGGAGGCGGCCCAAAGGGAGATCCGACTCGTCTGAGGGCGAAGGCGAAGACGCGGAAGAGGCCGCAGAG
CCGGCAGCAGGCCGCGGGAAGGAAGGTCCGCTGGATTGAGGGCCGAAGGGACGTAGCAGAAGGACGTCCC
GCGCAGAATCCAGGTGGCAACACAGGCGAGCAGCCATGGAAAGGACGTCAGCTTCCCCGACAACACCACG
GAATTGTCAGTGCCCAACAGCCGAGCCCCTGTCCAGCAGCGGGCAAGGCAGGCGGCGATGAGTTCCGCCG
TGGCAATAGGGAGGGGGAAAGCGAAAGTCCCGGAAAGGAGCTGACAGGTGGTGGCAATGCCCCAACCAGT
GGGGGTTGCGTCAGCAAACACAGTGCACACCACGCCACGTTGCCTGACAACGGGCCACAACTCCTCATAA
AGAGACAGCAACCAGGATTTATACAAGGAGGAGAAAATGAAAGCCATACGGGAAGCAATAGCATGATACA
AAGGCATTAAAGCAGCGTATCCACATAGCGTAAAAGGAGCAACATAGTTAAGAATACCAGTCAATCTTTC
ACAAATTTTGTAATCCAGAGGTTGATTGTTCCAGACGCGTTCAGAGCTGCTTTCGGTATCTCACGAAGGC
CCAAACTGCTACCAGGGTAAGGGCAAACACTGGCAGCAGCACCACAGCTACAGGAACTCCACTCGGCTCT
CCGTCGCCTCGTGAATTCGAAGCTTGAGCTCGAGATCCACTTCCACTTCCCGATGCATCACCGGATTCAC
CACCCTTGTACAGCTCGTCCATGCCGAGAGTGATCCCGGCGGCGGTCACGAACTCCAGCAGGACCATGTG
ATCGCGCTTCTCGTTGGGGTCTTTGCTCAGCTTGGACTGGGTGCTCAGGTAGTGGTTGTCGGGCAGCAGC
ACGGGGCCGTCGCCGATGGGGGTGTTCTGCTGGTAGTGGTCGGCGAGCTGCACGCTGCCGTCCTCGATGT
TGTGGCGGATCTTGAAGTTCACCTTGATGCCGTTCTTCTGCTTGTCGGCCATGATATAGACGTTGTGGCT
GTTGTAGTTGTACTCCAGCTTGTGCCCCAGGATGTTGCCGTCCTCCTTGAAGTCGATGCCCTTCAGCTCG
ATGCGGTTCACCAGGGTGTCGCCCTCGAACTTCACCTCGGCGCGGGTCTTGTAGTTGCCGTCGTCCTTGA
AGAAGATGGTGCGCTCCTGGACGTAGCCTTCGGGCATGGCGGACTTGAAGAAGTCGTGCTGCTTCATGTG
GTCGGGGTAGCGGCTGAAGCACTGCACGCCGTAGGTCAGGGTGGTCACGAGGGTGGGCCAGGGCACGGGC
AGCTTGCCGGTGGTGCAGATGAACTTCAGGGTCAGCTTGCCGTAGGTGGCATCGCCCTCGCCCTCGCCGG
ACACGCTGAACTTGTGGCCGTTTACGTCGCCGTCCAGCTCGACCAGGATGGGCACCACCCCGGTGAACAG
CTCCTCGCCCTTGCTCACCATCGGCCGGAGACCAGGTCCAGGGTTCTCCTCCACGTCGCCAGCCTGCTTC
AGCAGGCTGAAGTTAGTAGCTCCGCTTCCCGTCTCGCGCGCGGATCCCGGGCCCATAGCGTAATCTGGAA
CATCGTATGGGTAGCCTCCACCTCCGCTACCTCCGCCACCACTTCCACCGCCTCCAGAACCTCCTCCACC
GATGTCCTTTCCACAGTCAGGACAGAGGATGTCGTCTCTCTCTGTGAGGAAGCCTCGCCCCACCAAGGAC
AGGGAGCACTTCTTACAGTTAAAGCAGTCGTTGTGCCACTGGCGTTCCTCAAAAGAGATGTACTTTGTGC
CACCCAGACCACTGATGGGGTTGGTGCACCCAGCACACTTCTTAGCATACAGGTCACAGAAGCAGGTCAG
GCAGTATGGAAACTCATCCCGGGCTGTGAAGCGTTGCCCAGATAGCTGCTTCTTGCAGGCTGTGCACACA
AAGCACTCCCTGTGCCAGGGCTGATCCCGGTAAGTAACACCTCCTGTGGTAATTGGCTTTTTGCACTGCA
CACACTGCAGGGCATACTGCTTCTCATAGCAGGGCACGCAGAAGTTCTGATTCTCCTTAGGTATGAAGCT
CTTGGTTCCGATGGGCTGCTGGCAGCGCTGACAGGTGAAGCAGGTCTCGTGCCAGCTGCTGCCCTTGTAT
TCCATCTTGCGGGTACCTGGCATGATGGTCTTCTTACACTCCTGGCACTTGGACGAGTACTCGTTGGAAT
AGCAGTCGGTGCACAGCAGCTGCTCCTCCTTGGCCGCAAAGGGCTTGTCCACCAGCGAGCTCCCGCACCG
GGAGCAGTGGAAGCAGCCTTCATGCCAGTGCCGATCCTTGTAGGACAAGTCCTTGCAGTCACAGCCGATG
GGTGTTCCACACTCCTCACAGGTGTTGGCATAGAGCTCCTCGAAGCAGGCCACACAGTGCGGGTTCTCCT
CCTTTAGAATGTACTTCTTGCCATAGAGAGACTCATTGCAGTGGTGGCAGTCAAAGCGTTCAGTCATACT
AGTCTCGAGGAATTCGGATCGGCCGCGGGTACAATTCCGCAGCTTTTAGAGCAGAAGTAACACTTCCGTA
CAGGCCTAGAAGTAAAGGCAACATCCACTGAGGAGCAGTTCTTTGATTTGCACCACCACCGGATCGGGGA
CCTGAAATAAAAGACAAAAAGACTAAACTTACCAGTTAACTTTCTGGTTTTTCAGTTCCTCGATCGACTC
TAGGGCCGCCACCGCGGTGGCTGATCCCGCTCCCGCCCGCCGCGCGCTTCGCTTTTTATAGGGCCGCCGC
CGCCGCCGCCTCGCCATAAAAGGAAACTTTCGGAGCGCGCCGCTCTGATTGGCTGCCGCCGCACCTCTCC
GCCTCGCCCCGCCCCGCCCCTCGCCCCGCCCCGCCCCCCCTGGCGCGCCCCCCCCCCCCCCCCCCCCCCC
GCCCCCATCGCTGCACAAAATAATTAAAAAATAAATAAATACAAAATTGGGGGTGGGGAGGGGGGGGAGA
TGGGGAGAGTGAAGCAGAACGTGGCCTCGAGTAGATGTACTGCCAAGTAGGAAAGTCCCATAAGGTCATG
TACTGGGCATAATGCCAGGCGGGCCATTTACCGTCATTGACGTCAATAGGGGGCGTACTTGGCATATGAT
ACACTTGATGTACTGCCAAGTGGGCAGTTTACCGTAAATACTCCACCCATTGACGTCAATGGAAAGTCCC
TATTGGCGTTACTATGGGAACATACGTCATTATTGACGTCAATGGGCGGGGTCGTTGGGCGGTCAGCCAG
GCGGGCCATTTACCGTAAGTTATGTAACGACCAGAGGTACCTTAATTAATCGATAAACTGGATCTCTGCT
GTCCCTGTAATAAACCCGAAAATTTTGAATTTTTGTAATTTGTTTTTGTAATTCTTTAGTTTGTATGTCT
GTTGCTATTATGTCTACTATTCTTTCCCCTGCACTGTACCCCCCAATCCCCCCTTTTCTTTTAAAGGCGA
TACCGTCGAGATCCGTTCACTAATCGAATGGATCTGTCTCTGTCTCTCTCTCCACCTTCTTCTTCTATTC
CTTCGGGCCTGTCGGGTCCCCTCGGGGTTGGGAGGTGGGTCTGAAACGATAATGGTGAATATCCCTGCCT
AACTCTATTCACTATAGAAAGTACAGCAAAAACTATTCTTAAACCTACCAAGCCTCCTACTATCATTATG
AATAATTTTATATACCACAGCCAATTTGTTATGTTAAACCAATTCCACAAACTTGCCCATTTATCTAATT
CCAATAATTCTTGTTCATTCTTTTCTTGCTGGTTTTGCGATTCTTCAATTAAGGAGTGTATTAAGCTTGT
GTAATTGTTAATTTCTCTGTCCCACTCCATCCAGGTCGTGTGATTCCAAATCTGTTCCAGAGATTTATTA
CTCCAACTAGCATTCCAAGGCACAGCAGTGGTGCAAATGAGTTTTCCAGAGCAACCCCAAATCCCCAGGA
GCTGTTGATCCTTTAGGTATCTTTCCACAGCCAGGATTCTTGCCTGGAGCTGCTTGATGCCCCAGACTGT
GAGTTGCAACAGATGCTGTTGCGCCTCAATAGCCCTCAGCAAATTGTTCTGCTGCTGCACTATACCAGAC
AATAATTGTCTGGCCTGTACCGTCAGCGTCATTGACGCTGCGCCCATAGTGCTTCCTGCTGCTCCCAAGA
ACCCAAGGAACAAAGCTCCTATTCCCACTGCTCTTTTTTCTCTCTGCACCACTCTTCTCTTTGCCTTGGT
GGGTGCTACTCCTAATGGTTCAATTTTTACTACTTTATATTTATATAATTCACTTCTCCAATTGTCCCTC
ATATCTCCTCCTCCAGGTCTGAAGATCAGCGGCCGGCCGCTTGCTGTGCGGTGGTCTTACTTTTGTTTTG
CTCTTCCTCTATCTTGTCTAAAGCTTCCTTGGTGTCTTTTATCTCTATCCTTTGATGCACACAATAGAGG
GTTGCTACTGTATTATATAATGATCTAAGTTCTTCTGATCCTGTCTGAAGGGATGGTTGTAGCTGTCCCA
GTATTTGTCTACAGCCTTCTGATGTTTCTAACAGGCCAGGATTAACTGCGAATCGTTCTAGCTCCCTGCT
TGCCCATACTATATGTTTTAATTTATATTTTTTCTTTCCCCCTGGCCTTAACCGAATTTTTTCCCATCGC
GATCTAATTCTCCCCCGCTTAATACTGACGCTCTCGCACCCATCTCTCTCCTTCTAGCCTCCGCTAGTCA
AAATTTTTGGCGTACTCACCAGTCGCCGCCCCTCGCCTCTTGCCGTGCGCGCTTCAGCAAGCCGAGTCCT
GCGTCGAGAGAGCTCCTCTGGTTTCCCTTTCGCTTTCAAGTCCCTGTTCGGGCGCCACTGCTAGAGATTT
TCCACACTGACTAAAAGGGTCTGAGGGATCTCTAGTTACCAGAGTCACACAACAGACGGGCACACACTAC
TTGAAGCACTCAAGGCAAGCTTTATTGAGGCTTAAGCAGTGGGTTCCCTAGTTAGCCAGAGAGCTCCCAG
GCTCAGATCTGGTCTAACCAGAGAGACCCAGTACAGGCAAAAAGCAGCTGCTTATATGCAGGATCTGAGG
GCTCGCCACTCCCCAGTCCCGCCCAGGCCACGCCTCCCTGGAAAGTCCCCAGCGGAAAGTCCCTTGTAGC
AAGCTCGATATCAGCAGTTCTTGAAGTACTCCGGATGCAGCTCTCGGGCCACGTGATGAAATGCTAGGCG
GCTGTCAAACCTCCACTCTAACACTTCTCTCTCCGGGTCATCCATCCCATGCAGGCTCACAGGGTGTAAC
AAGCTGGTGTTCTCTCCTTTATTGGCCTCTTCTACCTTATCTGGCTCAACTGGTACTAGCTTGTAGCACC
ATCCAAAGGTCAGTGGATATCTGACCCCTGGCCCTGGTGTGTAGTTCTGCTAATCAGGGAAGTAGCCTTG
TGTGTGGTAGATCCACAGATCAAGGATATCTTGTCTTCTTTGGGAGTGAATTAGCCCTTCCAACTACTAA
GTTTGTAGTACATATTTAACAAATACAATTTCTTTAAAATGAAAATAATTCAGAGGAATCACAGGTTTAG
AGTAAATGAAACCACAGGTAATTGGCAGTGGTAATAGGGTATGGGGTGGGAAGTTTGGGATGATTTTGGT
TAGCTTGAGTTATCCAGTTGATCCAGACATGATAAGATACATTGATGAGTTTGGACAAACCACAACTAGA
ATGCAGTGAAAAAAATGCTTTATTTGTGAAATTTGTGATGCTATTGCTTTATTTGTAACCATTATAAGCT
GCAATAAACAAGTTGATCTCCCGATCCGTCGACGTCAGGTGGCACTTTTCGGGGAAATGTGCGCGGAACC
CCTATTTGTTTATTTTTCTAAATACATTCAAATATGTATCCGCTCATGAGACAATAACCCTGATAAATGC
TTCAATAATATTGAAAAAGGAAGAGTATGAGTATTCAACATTTCCGTGTCGCCCTTATTCCCTTTTTTGC
GGCATTTTGCCTTCCTGTTTTTGCTCACCCAGAAACGCTGGTGAAAGTAAAAGATGCTGAAGATCAGTTG
GGTGCACGAGTGGGTTACATCGAACTGGATCTCAACAGCGGTAAGATCCTTGAGAGTTTTCGCCCCGAAG
AACGTTTTCCAATGATGAGCACTTTTAAAGTTCTGCTATGTGGCGCGGTATTATCCCGTATTGACGCCGG
GCAAGAGCAACTCGGTCGCCGCATACACTATTCTCAGAATGACTTGGTTGAGTACTCACCAGTCACAGAA
AAGCATCTTACGGATGGCATGACAGTAAGAGAATTATGCAGTGCTGCCATAACCATGAGTGATAACACTG
CGGCCAACTTACTTCTGACAACGATCGGAGGACCGAAGGAGCTAACCGCTTTTTTGCACAACATGGGGGA
TCATGTAACTCGCCTTGATCGTTGGGAACCGGAGCTGAATGAAGCCATACCAAACGACGAGCGTGACACC
ACGATGCCTGTAGCAATGGCAACAACGTTGCGCAAACTATTAACTGGCGAACTACTTACTCTAGCTTCCC
GGCAACAATTAATAGACTGGATGGAGGCGGATAAAGTTGCAGGACCACTTCTGCGCTCGGCCCTTCCGGC
TGGCTGGTTTATTGCTGATAAATCTGGAGCCGGTGAGCGTGGGTCTCGCGGTATCATTGCAGCACTGGGG
CCAGATGGTAAGCCCTCCCGTATCGTAGTTATCTACACGACGGGGAGTCAGGCAACTATGGATGAACGAA
ATAGACAGATCGCTGAGATAGGTGCCTCACTGATTAAGCATTGGTAACTGTCAGACCAAGTTTACTCATA
TATACTTTAGATTGATTTAAAACTTCATTTTTAATTTAAAAGGATCTAGGTGAAGATCCTTTTTGATAAT
CTCATGACCAAAATCCCTTAACGTGAGTTTTCGTTCCACTGAGCGTCAGACCCCGTAGAAAAGATCAAAG
GATCTTC
Features (pLannotate 1.2.2; 27 found; start..end, strand, type, name):
      1..589     +  rep_origin     ori: high-copy-number ColE1/pMB1/pBR322/pUC origin of replication
    772..864     +  CDS            lacI (fragment): lac repressor; lacI; The lac repressor binds to the lac operator to inhibit transcription in E. coli. This inhibition can be relieved by adding lactose or isopropyl-β-D-thiogalactopyranoside (IPTG).
    877..898     +  protein_bind   CAP binding site: CAP binding activates transcription in the presence of cAMP. E. coli catabolite activator protein
    913..943     +  promoter       lac promoter: promoter for the E. coli lac operon
    951..967     +  protein_bind   lac operator: The lac repressor binds to the lac operator to inhibit transcription in E. coli. This inhibition can be relieved by adding lactose or isopropyl-β-D-thiogalactopyranoside (IPTG). lac repressor encoded by lacI
   1119..1376    -  LTR            5' LTR (truncated): truncated 5' long terminal repeat (LTR) from HIV-1
   1424..1942    -  CDS            nef (fragment): NEF_HV1BR - Experimental evidence at protein level: Swiss-Prot protein existence level 1. Extracellular Nef protein targets CD4(+) T-lymphocytes for apoptosis by interacting with CXCR4 surface receptors (PubMed:14990729). From Human immunodeficiency virus type 1 group M subtype B (isolate BRU/LAI) (HIV-1).
   1959..2547    -  misc_feature   WPRE: woodchuck hepatitis virus posttranscriptional regulatory element
   2564..2671    -  CDS            Synj2bp (fragment): SYJ2B_RAT - Also known as Omp25. Experimental evidence at protein level: Swiss-Prot protein existence level 1. Regulates endocytosis of activin type 2 receptor kinases through the Ral/RALBP1-dependent pathway and may be involved in suppression of activin-induced signal transduction. From Rattus norvegicus (Rat).
   2673..2697    -  misc_feature   MCS (fragment): multiple cloning site
   2735..3451    -  CDS            mEGFP: mEGFP is a basic (constitutively fluorescent) green fluorescent protein published in 2002, derived from Aequorea victoria. It has moderate acid sensitivity.
   3557..3583    -  CDS            3xHA (fragment): three tandem HA epitope tags
   3641..4477    -  CDS            Fhl2: FHL2_RAT - Also known as Dral, Slim3. Experimental evidence at protein level: Swiss-Prot protein existence level 1. May function as a molecular transmitter linking various signaling pathways to transcriptional regulation. Negatively regulates the transcriptional repressor E4F1 and may function in cell growth. Inhibits the transcriptional activity of FOXO1 and its apoptotic function by enhancing the interaction of FOXO1 with SIRT1 and FOXO1 deacetylation (By similarity). Negatively regulates the calcineurin/NFAT signaling pathway in cardiomyocytes (PubMed:22851699). From Rattus norvegicus (Rat)
   4556..4652    -  intron         SV40 intron: modified SV40 intron with splice donor and acceptor sites
   4694..4710    -  misc_feature   MCS (fragment): pBluescript multiple cloning site
   4724..4994    -  promoter       chicken β-actin promoter: No description available
   5001..5279    -  enhancer       CMV enhancer (fragment): human cytomegalovirus immediate early enhancer
   5340..5455    -  misc_feature   cPPT/CTS: central polypurine tract and central termination sequence of HIV-1 (lacking the first T)
   5470..5570    -  CDS            Rev (fragment): human immunodeficiency virus 1 (HIV-1) Rev protein; rev; enhances nuclear export of unspliced and incompletely spliced viral mRNAs
   5947..6180    -  misc_feature   RRE: The Rev response element (RRE) of HIV-1 allows for Rev-dependent mRNA export from the nucleus to the cytoplasm.
   6355..6693    -  CDS            HIV-1 gag (fragment): gag protein from human immunodeficiency virus 1; gag
   6677..6802    -  misc_feature   HIV-1 Ψ: packaging signal of human immunodeficiency virus type 1
   6849..7106    -  LTR            5' LTR (truncated): truncated 5' long terminal repeat (LTR) from HIV-1
   7154..7483    -  CDS            nef (fragment): NEF_HV1BR - Experimental evidence at protein level: Swiss-Prot protein existence level 1. Extracellular Nef protein targets CD4(+) T-lymphocytes for apoptosis by interacting with CXCR4 surface receptors (PubMed:14990729). From Human immunodeficiency virus type 1 group M subtype B (isolate BRU/LAI) (HIV-1).
   7650..7784    -  polyA_signal   SV40 poly(A) signal: SV40 polyadenylation signal
   7832..7936    +  promoter       AmpR promoter: bla
   7937..8797    +  CDS            AmpR: β-lactamase; bla; confers resistance to ampicillin, carbenicillin, and related antibiotics
