[The description below was written by a language model from this plasmid's Addgene catalogue record and pLannotate feature annotations shown in this document.]
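Description:
pLVX-CAG-Fhl2-HA-P2A-mitomeGFP is an HIV-1-based lentiviral transfer plasmid of about 9 kb, built on the pLVX backbone for mammalian expression. It is maintained in E. coli through a high-copy ColE1/pUC origin and selected with ampicillin via the β-lactamase gene. The viral portion, annotated on the reverse strand, is flanked by two LTR regions (both labelled by the annotation software as truncated 5' LTRs, with adjacent nef-derived sequence). It carries the Ψ packaging signal with a gag fragment, the Rev response element for Rev-dependent nuclear export of the genomic RNA, and the cPPT/CTS, which aids nuclear import of the reverse-transcribed genome. A WPRE sits downstream of the cargo to boost transcript stability and expression. Residual lac promoter/operator elements and an SV40 poly(A) signal lie in the backbone outside the LTRs.

The payload is driven by the CAG promoter, seen here as a CMV enhancer fragment plus the chicken β-actin promoter, followed by an SV40 intron. It transcribes a single open reading frame encoding rat Fhl2 (a LIM-domain protein also known as SLIM3) followed by an HA epitope, a P2A ribosome-skipping peptide, and monomeric EGFP. The catalogue field lists the tag as N-terminal, but the name, stated purpose and feature order all place HA-P2A-mEGFP after Fhl2. The mEGFP is followed by a fragment of rat Synj2bp (OMP25), whose tail anchor presumably provides the mitochondrial targeting. Transduced cells therefore make HA-tagged Fhl2 and a separate green mitochondrial marker from one transcript, so mitochondria can be imaged specifically in Fhl2-expressing cells. The associated publication concerns the regulation of mitochondrial motility under energy stress.
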