Addgene plasmid #219576: pLVX-CAG-Fhl2-HA-P2A-mitomeGFP
Purpose: Lentiviral construct expressing HA-tagged Fhl2 followed by a P2A ribosome skip sequence and then a mitochondria targeted mEGFP.
Depositing lab: Thomas Schwarz. Depositing organization: Boston Children's Hospital. Publication: Energy stress activates AMPK to arrest mitochondria via phosphorylation of TRAK1. Falk JE, Henke T, Gowrisankaran S, Wanderoy S, Basu H, Greally S, Steen J, Schwarz TL. J Cell Biol. 2026 Apr 6;225(4):e202501023. doi: 10.1083/jcb.202501023. Epub 2026 Jan 30. PubMed 41615403.
Backbone
  Vector backbone: pLVX
  Backbone manufacturer: Clonetech
  Vector type: Mammalian Expression, Lentiviral
Growth in bacteria
  Bacterial resistance: Ampicillin, 100 μg/mL
  Growth temperature: 37°C
  Growth strain: NEB Stable
  Copy number: High Copy
Gene/Insert
  Gene/Insert name: Fhl2
  Species: R. norvegicus (rat)
  Entrez Gene: Fhl2 (a.k.a. SLIM 3)
  Promoter: CAG
  Tag / fusion protein: HA-P2A-mitomeGFP- (N terminal on insert)
  Cloning method: Restriction Enzyme; 5′ cloning site SpeI (not destroyed); 3′ cloning site MluI (not destroyed)
  Sequencing primers: 5′ NA
Terms and licenses: Academic/Nonprofit Terms; Industry Terms: Not Available to Industry
How to cite: pLVX-CAG-Fhl2-HA-P2A-mitomeGFP was a gift from Thomas Schwarz (Addgene plasmid # 219576 ; http://n2t.net/addgene:219576 ; RRID:Addgene_219576)
